>Addgene plasmid #100862 | pEGFP-mSPDEF deltaN2 | addgene full sequence | sequence record 192927 | Addgene NGS Result
CGTTACATAACTTACGGTAAATGGCCCGCCTGGCTGACCGCCCAACGACCCCCGCCCATTGACGTCAATA
ATGACGTATGTTCCCATAGTAACGCCAATAGGGACTTTCCATTGACGTCAATGGGTGGAGTATTTACGGT
AAACTGCCCACTTGGCAGTACATCAAGTGTATCATATGCCAAGTACGCCCCCTATTGACGTCAATGACGG
TAAATGGCCCGCCTGGCATTATGCCCAGTACATGACCTTATGGGACTTTCCTACTTGGCAGTACATCTAC
GTATTAGTCATCGCTATTACCATGGTGATGCGGTTTTGGCAGTACATCAATGGGCGTGGATAGCGGTTTG
ACTCACGGGGATTTCCAAGTCTCCACCCCATTGACGTCAATGGGAGTTTGTTTTGGCACCAAAATCAACG
GGACTTTCCAAAATGTCGTAACAACTCCGCCCCATTGACGCAAATGGGCGGTAGGCGTGTACGGTGGGAG
GTCTATATAAGCAGAGCTGGTTTAGTGAACCGTCAGATCCGCTAGCGCTACCGGTCGCCACCATGGTGAG
CAAGGGCGAGGAGCTGTTCACCGGGGTGGTGCCCATCCTGGTCGAGCTGGACGGCGACGTAAACGGCCAC
AAGTTCAGCGTGTCCGGCGAGGGCGAGGGCGATGCCACCTACGGCAAGCTGACCCTGAAGTTCATCTGCA
CCACCGGCAAGCTGCCCGTGCCCTGGCCCACCCTCGTGACCACCCTGACCTACGGCGTGCAGTGCTTCAG
CCGCTACCCCGACCACATGAAGCAGCACGACTTCTTCAAGTCCGCCATGCCCGAAGGCTACGTCCAGGAG
CGCACCATCTTCTTCAAGGACGACGGCAACTACAAGACCCGCGCCGAGGTGAAGTTCGAGGGCGACACCC
TGGTGAACCGCATCGAGCTGAAGGGCATCGACTTCAAGGAGGACGGCAACATCCTGGGGCACAAGCTGGA
GTACAACTACAACAGCCACAACGTCTATATCATGGCCGACAAGCAGAAGAACGGCATCAAGGTGAACTTC
AAGATCCGCCACAACATCGAGGACGGCAGCGTGCAGCTCGCCGACCACTACCAGCAGAACACCCCCATCG
GCGACGGCCCCGTGCTGCTGCCCGACAACCACTACCTGAGCACCCAGTCCGCCCTGAGCAAAGACCCCAA
CGAGAAGCGCGATCACATGGTCCTGCTGGAGTTCGTGACCGCCGCCGGGATCACTCTCGGCATGGACGAG
CTGTACAAGTCCGGCCGGACTCAGATCTCGAGCTCAAGCTTCGAATTCCTGTCTGCTTTCTACCTCTCTT
ACTTTAACATGTATCCCGACGATAGCAGCTGGGTCGCCAAAGTCCCCGAGGCCCGTGCCGGGGAGGACCA
CCCGGAGGAGCCCGAGCAGTGTCCCGTCATTGACAGCCAGGCCTCTGGGAGCACGTTGGATGAGCACTCG
CTAGAGCAGGTGCAATCGATGGTTGTGGGCGAGGTCCTGAAAGATATTGAGACGGCCTGCAAGCTTCTGA
ACATCACAGCAGACCCTGGGGACTGGAGCCCTGGTAACGTGCAGAAGTGGCTTTTATGGACAGAACACCA
GTACCGGCTGCCTCCAGCAGGCAAGGCCTTCCAGGAGCTGGGCGGTAAGGAGCTGTGCGCCATGTCCGAG
GAACAGTTCCGTCAGCGTGCACCCTTGGGTGGGGATGTACTGCATGCCCACCTGGACATCTGGAAGTCAG
CGGCCTGGATGAAGGAGAGGACCTCGCCTGGGACCCTTCACTACTGCGCCTCCACCAGCGAGGAGGGCTG
GACGGATGGTGAGGTGGACTCGTCGTGCTCCGGGCAGCCCATTCACCTGTGGCAGTTCCTGAAAGAACTG
CTGCTCAAGCCCCACAGCTATGGCCGCTTCATCCGCTGGCTCAACAAGGAGAAAGGCATCTTCAAAATTG
AGGACTCAGCACAGGTGGCCCGACTGTGGGGTGTGCGCAAGAACCGGCCAGCCATGAACTATGATAAACT
AAGCCGCTCCATCCGCCAGTATTACAAGAAGGGCATCATTCGTAAACCCGACATCTCTCAGCGCCTTGTC
TACCAATTTGTGCATCCAGTCTGAGGATCCACCGGATCTAGATAACTGATCATAATCAGCCATACCACAT
TTGTAGAGGTTTTACTTGCTTTAAAAAACCTCCCACACCTCCCCCTGAACCTGAAACATAAAATGAATGC
AATTGTTGTTGTTAACTTGTTTATTGCAGCTTATAATGGTTACAAATAAAGCAATAGCATCACAAATTTC
ACAAATAAAGCATTTTTTTCACTGCATTCTAGTTGTGGTTTGTCCAAACTCATCAATGTATCTTAACGCG
TAAATTGTAAGCGTTAATATTTTGTTAAAATTCGCGTTAAATTTTTGTTAAATCAGCTCATTTTTTAACC
AATAGGCCGAAATCGGCAAAATCCCTTATAAATCAAAAGAATAGACCGAGATAGGGT
[37 nt withheld, positions 2508-2544]
AAAGAACGTGGACTCCAACGTCAAAGG
[49 nt withheld, positions 2572-2620]
T
[91 nt withheld, positions 2622-2712]
G
[124 nt withheld, positions 2714-2837]
CAGGTGGCACTTTTCGGGGAAATGTGCGCGGAACCCCTATTTGTTTATTTTTCTAAATACATTCAAATAT
GTATCCGCTCATGAGACAATAACCCTGATAAATGCTTCAATAATATTGAAAAAGGAAGAGTCCTGAGGCG
GAAAGAACCAGCTGTGGAATGTGTGTCAGTTAGGGTGTGGAAAGTCCCCAGGCTCCCCAGCAGGCAGAAG
TATGCAAAGCATGCATCTCAATTAGTCAGCAACCAGGTGTGGAAAGTCCCCAGGCTCCCCAGCAGGCAGA
AGTATGCAAAGCATGCATCTCAATTAGTCAGCAACCATAGTCCCGCCCCTAACTCCGCCCATCCCGCCCC
TAACTCCGCCCAGTTCCGCCCATTCTCCGCCCCATGGCTGACTAATTTTTTTTATTTATGCAGAGGCCGA
GGCCGCCTCGGCCTCTGAGCTATTCCAGAAGTAGTGAGGAGGCTTTTTTGGAGGCCTAGGCTTTTGCAAA
GATCGATCAAGAGACAGGATGAGGATCGTTTCGCATGATTGAACAAGATGGATTGCACGCAGGTTCTCCG
GCCGCTTGGGTGGAGAGGCTATTCGGCTATGACTGGGCACAACAGACAATCGGCTGCTCTGATGCCGCCG
TGTTCCGGCTGTCAGCGCAGGGGCGCCCGGTTCTTTTTGTCAAGACCGACCTGTCCGGTGCCCTGAATGA
ACTGCAAGACGAGGCAGCGCGGCTATCGTGGCTGGCCACGACGGGCGTTCCTTGCGCAGCTGTGCTCGAC
GTTGTCACTGAAGCGGGAAGGGACTGGCTGCTATTGGGCGAAGTGCCGGGGCAGGATCTCCTGTCATCTC
ACCTTGCTCCTGCCGAGAAAGTATCCATCATGGCTGATGCAATGCGGCGGCTGCATACGCTTGATCCGGC
TACCTGCCCATTCGACCACCAAGCGAAACATCGCATCGAGCGAGCACGTACTCGGATGGAAGCCGGTCTT
GTCGATCAGGATGATCTGGACGAAGAGCATCAGGGGCTCGCGCCAGCCGAACTGTTCGCCAGGCTCAAGG
CGAGCATGCCCGACGGCGAGGATCTCGTCGTGACCCATGGCGATGCCTGCTTGCCGAATATCATGGTGGA
AAATGGCCGCTTTTCTGGATTCATCGACTGTGGCCGGCTGGGTGTGGCGGACCGCTATCAGGACATAGCG
TTGGCTACCCGTGATATTGCTGAAGAGCTTGGCGGCGAATGGGCTGACCGCTTCCTCGTGCTTTACGGTA
TCGCCGCTCCCGATTCGCAGCGCATCGCCTTCTATCGCCTTCTTGACGAGTTCTTCTGAGCGGGACTCTG
GGGTTCGAAATGACCGACCAAGCGACGCCCAACCTGCCATCACGAGATTTCGATTCCACCGCCGCCTTCT
ATGAAAGGTTGGGCTTCGGAATCGTTTTCCGGGACGCCGGCTGGATGATCCTCCAGCGCGGGGATCTCAT
GCTGGAGTTCTTCGCCCACCCTAGGGGGAGGCTAACTGAAACACGGAAGGAGACAATACCGGAAGGAACC
CGCGCTATGACGGCAATAAAAAGACAGAATAAAACGCACGGTGTTGGGTCGTTTGTTCATAAACGCGGGG
TTCGGTCCCAGGGCTGGCACTCTGTCGATACCCCACCGAGACCCCATTGGGGCCAATACGCCCGCGTTTC
TTCCTTTTCCCCACCCCACCCCCCAAGTTCGGGTGAAGGCCCAGGGCTCGCAGCCAACGTCGGGGCGGCA
GGCCCTGCCATAGCCTCAGGTTACTCATATATACTTTAGATTGATTTAAAACTTCATTTTTAATTTAAAA
GGATCTAGGTGAAGATCCTTTTTGATAATCTCATGACCAAAATCCCTTAACGTGAGTTTTCGTTCCACTG
AGCGTCAGACCCCGTAGAAAAGATCAAAGGATCTTCTTGAGATCCTTTTTTTCTGCGCGTAATCTGCTGC
TTGCAAACAAAAAAACCACCGCTACCAGCGGTGGTTTGTTTGCCGGATCAAGAGCTACCAACTCTTTTTC
CGAAGGTAACTGGCTTCAGCAGAGCGCAGATACCAAATACTGTTCTTCTAGTGTAGCCGTAGTTAGGCCA
CCACTTCAAGAACTCTGTAGCACCGCCTACATACCTCGCTCTGCTAATCCTGTTACCAGTGGCTGCTGCC
AGTGGCGATAAGTCGTGTCTTACCGGGTTGGACTCAAGACGATAGTTACCGGATAAGGCGCAGCGGTCGG
GCTGAACGGGGGGTTCGTGCACACAGCCCAGCTTGGAGCGAACGACCTACACCGAACTGAGATACCTACA
GCGTGAGCTATGAGAAAGCGCCACGCTTCCCGAAGGGAGAAAGGCGGACAGGTATCCGGTAAGCGGCAGG
GTCGGAACAGGAGAGCGCACGAGGGAGCTTCCAGGGGGAAACGCCTGGTATCTTTATAGTCCTGTCGGGT
TTCGCCACCTCTGACTTGAGCGTCGATTTTTGTGATGCTCGTCAGGGGGGCGGAGCCTATGGAAAAACGC
CAGCAACGCGGCCTTTTTACGGTTCCTGGCCTTTTGCTGGCCTTTTGCTCACATGTTCTTTCCTGCGTTA
TCCCCTGATTCTGTGGATAACCGTATTACCGCCATGCATTAGTTATTAATAGTAATCAATTACGGGGTCA
TTAGTTCATAGCCCATATATGGAGTTCCG
Features (pLannotate 1.2.2; 16 found; start..end, strand, type, name):
      1..304     +  enhancer       CMV enhancer: human cytomegalovirus immediate early enhancer
    305..508     +  promoter       CMV promoter: human cytomegalovirus (CMV) immediate early promoter
    553..1269    +  CDS            EGFP: EGFP is a basic (constitutively fluorescent) green fluorescent protein published in 1996, derived from Aequorea victoria. It is reported to be a rapidly-maturing weak dimer with moderate acid sensitivity.
   1275..1308    +  misc_feature   MCS (fragment): multiple cloning site
   1309..2121    +  CDS            SPDEF (fragment): SPDEF_HUMAN - Also known as PDEF, PSE. Experimental evidence at protein level: Swiss-Prot protein existence level 1. May function as an androgen-independent transactivator of the prostate-specific antigen (PSA) promoter. Binds to 5'-GGAT-3' DNA sequences. May play a role in the regulation of the prostate gland and/or prostate cancer development. Acts as a transcriptional activator for SERPINB5 promoter. From Homo sapiens (Human).
   2147..2231    +  CDS            large T antigen (fragment): large T antigen from SV40 (simian virus 40)
   2254..2375    +  polyA_signal   SV40 poly(A) signal: SV40 polyadenylation signal
   2409..2837    -  rep_origin     f1 ori (sequence partly withheld): f1 bacteriophage origin of replication; arrow indicates direction of (+) strand synthesis
   2864..2968    +  promoter       AmpR promoter: bla
   2970..3327    +  promoter       SV40 promoter: SV40 enhancer and early promoter
   3362..4156    +  CDS            NeoR/KanR: aminoglycoside phosphotransferase from Tn5; aph(3')-II (or nptII); confers resistance to neomycin, kanamycin, and G418 (Geneticin®)
   4177..4329    +  CDS            ble (fragment): BLE_KLEPN - Experimental evidence at protein level: Swiss-Prot protein existence level 1. Binding protein with a strong affinity to the bleomycin family of antibiotics. Binds to CL990; an antimitotic-antibiotic compound. From Klebsiella pneumoniae.
   4388..4435    +  polyA_signal   HSV TK poly(A) signal: herpes simplex virus thymidine kinase polyadenylation signal (Cole and Stacy, 1985)
   4526..4542    -  polyA_signal   bGH poly(A) signal (fragment): bovine growth hormone polyadenylation signal
   4764..5352    +  rep_origin     ori: high-copy-number ColE1/pMB1/pBR322/pUC origin of replication
   5467..5526    +  enhancer       CMV enhancer (fragment): human cytomegalovirus immediate early enhancer
