[The description below was written by a language model from this plasmid's Addgene catalogue record and pLannotate feature annotations shown in this document.]
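Description:
pEGFP-mSPDEF deltaN2 is a mammalian expression plasmid built on the Clontech EGFP C-terminal-fusion backbone (recorded as pGFPC2), designed to produce an N-terminally truncated form of mouse SPDEF, an ETS-family transcription factor, as a fluorescent fusion protein. The human cytomegalovirus immediate-early enhancer and promoter drive an EGFP open reading frame that runs through a short remnant of the multiple cloning site into the Spdef fragment, which was inserted between EcoRI and BamHI and encodes residues 55–325 of the protein. The transcript is terminated by the SV40 polyadenylation signal. The automated annotation labels the roughly 0.8 kb insert by homology to human SPDEF, but the catalogue entry states that the sequence is of mouse origin. The short "large T antigen", "ble" and bGH poly(A) fragments in the feature table are most likely backbone remnants or partial matches rather than functional elements.

The plasmid replicates at high copy in E. coli from a pUC-type ColE1 origin and also carries an f1 origin for single-stranded DNA production. A single NeoR/KanR (Tn5 aminoglycoside phosphotransferase) cassette serves both hosts: a bacterial promoter gives kanamycin resistance in E. coli, while the SV40 early promoter and HSV TK poly(A) signal allow G418 selection of stably transfected mammalian cells.

The construct appears to be one of a deletion series, as the "deltaN2" name suggests, and it comes from work on how SPDEF influences beta-catenin transcriptional targets and quiescence in colorectal cancer cells. The EGFP tag allows the truncated protein's expression and localization to be followed in transfected cells, which would suit mapping the contribution of the SPDEF N-terminal region.
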