Addgene plasmid #100862: pEGFP-mSPDEF deltaN2
Purpose: Mammalian expression of mouse SPDEF truncation
Depositing lab: Noah Shroyer. Depositing organization: Baylor College of Medicine. Publication: SPDEF Induces Quiescence of Colorectal Cancer Cells by Changing the Transcriptional Targets of beta-catenin. Lo YH, Noah TK, Chen MS, Zou W, Borras E, Vilar E, Shroyer NF. Gastroenterology. 2017 Jul;153(1):205-218.e8. doi: 10.1053/j.gastro.2017.03.048. Epub 2017 Apr 5. PubMed 28390865.
Backbone
  Vector backbone: pGFPC2
  Backbone manufacturer: Clontech
  Vector type: Mammalian Expression
Growth in bacteria
  Bacterial resistance: Kanamycin, 50 μg/mL
  Growth temperature: 37°C
  Growth strain: DH5alpha
  Copy number: High Copy
Gene/Insert
  Gene/Insert name: Spdef
  Species: M. musculus (mouse)
  Mutation: truncated protein 55-325aa
  Entrez Gene: Spdef (a.k.a. PDEF, Pse)
  Promoter: CMV
  Tag / fusion protein: EGFP (N terminal on backbone)
  Cloning method: Restriction Enzyme; 5′ cloning site EcoRI (unknown if destroyed); 3′ cloning site BamHI (unknown if destroyed)
Terms and licenses: Academic/Nonprofit Terms; Industry Terms: Not Available to Industry
How to cite: pEGFP-mSPDEF deltaN2 was a gift from Noah Shroyer (Addgene plasmid # 100862 ; http://n2t.net/addgene:100862 ; RRID:Addgene_100862)
